>Addgene plasmid #77859 | KSR1 gRNA (BRDN0001146294) | addgene full sequence | sequence record 188540 | Addgene Assembled Sequence
CCCGGGTGCAAAGATGGATAAAGTTTTAAACAGAGAGGAATCTTTGCAGCTAATGGACCTTCTAGGTCTT
GAAAGGAGTGGGAATTGGCTCCGGTGCCCGTCAGTGGGCAGAGCGCACATCGCCCACAGTCCCCGAGAAG
TTGGGGGGAGGGGTCGGCAATTGATCCGGTGCCTAGAGAAGGTGGCGCGGGGTAAACTGGGAAAGTGATG
TCGTGTACTGGCTCCGCCTTTTTCCCGAGGGTGGGGGAGAACCGTATATAAGTGCAGTAGTCGCCGTGAA
CGTTCTTTTTCGCAACGGGTTTGCCGCCAGAACACAGGTAAGTGCCGTGTGTGGTTCCCGCGGGCCTGGC
CTCTTTACGGGTTATGGCCCTTGCGTGCCTTGAATTACTTCCACCTGGCTGCAGTACGTGATTCTTGATC
CCGAGCTTCGGGTTGGAAGTGGGTGGGAGAGTTCGAGGCCTTGCGCTTAAGGAGCCCCTTCGCCTCGTGC
TTGAGTTGAGGCCTGGCCTGGGCGCTGGGGCCGCCGCGTGCGAATCTGGTGGCACCTTCGCGCCTGTCTC
GCTGCTTTCGATAAGTCTCTAGCCATTTAAAATTTTTGATGACCTGCTGCGACGCTTTTTTTCTGGCAAG
ATAGTCTTGTAAATGCGGGCCAAGATCTGCACACTGGTATTTCGGTTTTTGGGGCCGCGGGCGGCGACGG
GGCCCGTGCGTCCCAGCGCACATGTTCGGCGAGGCGGGGCCTGCGAGCGCGGCCACCGAGAATCGGACGG
GGGTAGTCTCAAGCTGGCCGGCCTGCTCTGGTGCCTGGCCTCGCGCCGCCGTGTATCGCCCCGCCCTGGG
CGGCAAGGCTGGCCCGGTCGGCACCAGTTGCGTGAGCGGAAAGATGGCCGCTTCCCGGCCCTGCTGCAGG
GAGCTCAAAATGGAGGACGCGGCGCTCGGGAGAGCGGGCGGGTGAGTCACCCACACAAAGGAAAAGGGCC
TTTCCGTCCTCAGCCGTCGCTTCATGTGACTCCACGGAGTACCGGGCGCCGTCCAGGCACCTCGATTAGT
TCTCGAGCTTTTGGAGTACGTCGTCTTTAGGTTGGGGGGAGGGGTTTTATGCGATGGAGTTTCCCCACAC
TGAGTGGGTGGAGACTGAAGTTAGGCCAGCTTGGCACTTGATGTAATTCTCCTTGGAATTTGCCCTTTTT
GAGTTTGGATCTTGGTTCATTCTCAAGCCTCAGACAGTGGTTCAAAGTTTTTTTCTTCCATTTCAGGTGT
CGTGACGTACGGCCACCATGACCGAGTACAAGCCCACGGTGCGCCTCGCCACCCGCGACGACGTCCCCAG
GGCCGTACGCACCCTCGCCGCCGCGTTCGCCGACTACCCCGCCACGCGCCACACCGTCGATCCGGACCGC
CACATCGAGCGGGTCACCGAGCTGCAAGAACTCTTCCTCACGCGCGTCGGGCTCGACATCGGCAAGGTGT
GGGTCGCGGACGACGGCGCCGCCGTGGCGGTCTGGACCACGCCGGAGAGCGTCGAAGCGGGGGCGGTGTT
CGCCGAGATCGGCCCGCGCATGGCCGAGTTGAGCGGTTCCCGGCTGGCCGCGCAGCAACAGATGGAAGGC
CTCCTGGCGCCGCACCGGCCCAAGGAGCCCGCGTGGTTCCTGGCCACCGTCGGAGTCTCGCCCGACCACC
AGGGCAAGGGTCTGGGCAGCGCCGTCGTGCTCCCCGGAGTGGAGGCGGCCGAGCGCGCCGGGGTGCCCGC
CTTCCTGGAGACCTCCGCGCCCCGCAACCTCCCCTTCTACGAGCGGCTCGGCTTCACCGTCACCGCCGAC
GTCGAGGTGCCCGAAGGACCGCGCACCTGGTGCATGACCCGCAAGCCCGGTGCCTGAACGCGTTAAGTCG
ACAATCAACCTCTGGATTACAAAATTTGTGAAAGATTGACTGGTATTCTTAACTATGTTGCTCCTTTTAC
GCTATGTGGATACGCTGCTTTAATGCCTTTGTATCATGCTATTGCTTCCCGTATGGCTTTCATTTTCTCC
TCCTTGTATAAATCCTGGTTGCTGTCTCTTTATGAGGAGTTGTGGCCCGTTGTCAGGCAACGTGGCGTGG
TGTGCACTGTGTTTGCTGACGCAACCCCCACTGGTTGGGGCATTGCCACCACCTGTCAGCTCCTTTCCGG
GACTTTCGCTTTCCCCCTCCCTATTGCCACGGCGGAACTCATCGCCGCCTGCCTTGCCCGCTGCTGGACA
GGGGCTCGGCTGTTGGGCACTGACAATTCCGTGGTGTTGTCGGGGAAATCATCGTCCTTTCCTTGGCTGC
TCGCCTGTGTTGCCACCTGGATTCTGCGCGGGACGTCCTTCTGCTACGTCCCTTCGGCCCTCAATCCAGC
GGACCTTCCTTCCCGCGGCCTGCTGCCGGCTCTGCGGCCTCTTCCGCGTCTTCGCCTTCGCCCTCAGACG
AGTCGGATCTCCCTTTGGGCCGCCTCCCCGCGTCGACTTTAAGACCAATGACTTACAAGGCAGCTGTAGA
TCTTAGCCACTTTTTAAAAGAAAAGGGGGGACTGGAAGGGCTAATTCACTCCCAACGAAGACAAGATCTG
CTTTTTGCTTGTACTGGGTCTCTCTGGTTAGACCAGATCTGAGCCTGGGAGCTCTCTGGCTAACTAGGGA
ACCCACTGCTTAAGCCTCAATAAAGCTTGCCTTGAGTGCTTCAAGTAGTGTGTGCCCGTCTGTTGTGTGA
CTCTGGTAACTAGAGATCCCTCAGACCCTTTTAGTCAGTGTGGAAAATCTCTAGCAGTACGTATAGTAGT
TCATGTCATCTTATTATTCAGTATTTATAACTTGCAAAGAAATGAATATCAGAGAGTGAGAGGAACTTGT
TTATTGCAGCTTATAATGGTTACAAATAAAGCAATAGCATCACAAATTTCACAAATAAAGCATTTTTTTC
ACTGCATTCTAGTTGTGGTTTGTCCAAACTCATCAATGTATCTTATCATGTCTGGCTCTAGCTATCCCGC
CCCTAACTCCGCCCATCCCGCCCCTAACTCCGCCCAGTTCCGCCCATTCTCCGCCCCATGGCTGACTAAT
TTTTTTTATTTATGCAGAGGCCGAGGCCGCCTCGGCCTCTGAGCTATTCCAGAAGTAGTGAGGAGGCTTT
TTTGGAGGCCTAGGGACGTACCCAATTCGCCCTATAGTGAGTCGTATTACGCGCGCTCACTGGCCGTCGT
TTTACAACGTCGTGACTGGGAAAACCCTGGCGTTACCCAACTTAATCGCCTTGCAGCACATCCCCCTTTC
GCCAGCTGGCGTAATAGCGAAGAGGCCCGCACCGATCGCCCTTCCCAACAGTTGCGCAGCCTGAATGGCG
AATGGG
[124 nt withheld, positions 3367-3490]
C
[91 nt withheld, positions 3492-3582]
A
[49 nt withheld, positions 3584-3632]
CCTTTGACGTTGGAGTCCACGTTCTTT
[37 nt withheld, positions 3660-3696]
ACCCTATCTCGGTCTATTCTTTTGATTTATAAGGGATTTTGCCGATTTCGGCCTATTGGTTAAAAAATGA
GCTGATTTAACAAAAATTTAACGCGAATTTTAACAAAATATTAACGCTTACAATTTAGGTGGCACTTTTC
GGGGAAATGTGCGCGGAACCCCTATTTGTTTATTTTTCTAAATACATTCAAATATGTATCCGCTCATGAG
ACAATAACCCTGATAAATGCTTCAATAATATTGAAAAAGGAAGAGTATGAGTATTCAACATTTCCGTGTC
GCCCTTATTCCCTTTTTTGCGGCATTTTGCCTTCCTGTTTTTGCTCACCCAGAAACGCTGGTGAAAGTAA
AAGATGCTGAAGATCAGTTGGGTGCACGAGTGGGTTACATCGAACTGGATCTCAACAGCGGTAAGATCCT
TGAGAGTTTTCGCCCCGAAGAACGTTTTCCAATGATGAGCACTTTTAAAGTTCTGCTATGTGGCGCGGTA
TTATCCCGTATTGACGCCGGGCAAGAGCAACTCGGTCGCCGCATACACTATTCTCAGAATGACTTGGTTG
AGTACTCACCAGTCACAGAAAAGCATCTTACGGATGGCATGACAGTAAGAGAATTATGCAGTGCTGCCAT
AACCATGAGTGATAACACTGCGGCCAACTTACTTCTGACAACGATCGGAGGACCGAAGGAGCTAACCGCT
TTTTTGCACAACATGGGGGATCATGTAACTCGCCTTGATCGTTGGGAACCGGAGCTGAATGAAGCCATAC
CAAACGACGAGCGTGACACCACGATGCCTGTAGCAATGGCAACAACGTTGCGCAAACTATTAACTGGCGA
ACTACTTACTCTAGCTTCCCGGCAACAATTAATAGACTGGATGGAGGCGGATAAAGTTGCAGGACCACTT
CTGCGCTCGGCCCTTCCGGCTGGCTGGTTTATTGCTGATAAATCTGGAGCCGGTGAGCGTGGGTCTCGCG
GTATCATTGCAGCACTGGGGCCAGATGGTAAGCCCTCCCGTATCGTAGTTATCTACACGACGGGGAGTCA
GGCAACTATGGATGAACGAAATAGACAGATCGCTGAGATAGGTGCCTCACTGATTAAGCATTGGTAACTG
TCAGACCAAGTTTACTCATATATACTTTAGATTGATTTAAAACTTCATTTTTAATTTAAAAGGATCTAGG
TGAAGATCCTTTTTGATAATCTCATGACCAAAATCCCTTAACGTGAGTTTTCGTTCCACTGAGCGTCAGA
CCCCGTAGAAAAGATCAAAGGATCTTCTTGAGATCCTTTTTTTCTGCGCGTAATCTGCTGCTTGCAAACA
AAAAAACCACCGCTACCAGCGGTGGTTTGTTTGCCGGATCAAGAGCTACCAACTCTTTTTCCGAAGGTAA
CTGGCTTCAGCAGAGCGCAGATACCAAATACTGTTCTTCTAGTGTAGCCGTAGTTAGGCCACCACTTCAA
GAACTCTGTAGCACCGCCTACATACCTCGCTCTGCTAATCCTGTTACCAGTGGCTGCTGCCAGTGGCGAT
AAGTCGTGTCTTACCGGGTTGGACTCAAGACGATAGTTACCGGATAAGGCGCAGCGGTCGGGCTGAACGG
GGGGTTCGTGCACACAGCCCAGCTTGGAGCGAACGACCTACACCGAACTGAGATACCTACAGCGTGAGCT
ATGAGAAAGCGCCACGCTTCCCGAAGGGAGAAAGGCGGACAGGTATCCGGTAAGCGGCAGGGTCGGAACA
GGAGAGCGCACGAGGGAGCTTCCAGGGGGAAACGCCTGGTATCTTTATAGTCCTGTCGGGTTTCGCCACC
TCTGACTTGAGCGTCGATTTTTGTGATGCTCGTCAGGGGGGCGGAGCCTATGGAAAAACGCCAGCAACGC
GGCCTTTTTACGGTTCCTGGCCTTTTGCTGGCCTTTTGCTCACATGTTCTTTCCTGCGTTATCCCCTGAT
TCTGTGGATAACCGTATTACCGCCTTTGAGTGAGCTGATACCGCTCGCCGCAGCCGAACGACCGAGCGCA
GCGAGTCAGTGAGCGAGGAAGCGGAAGAGCGCCCAATACGCAAACCGCCTCTCCCCGCGCGTTGGCCGAT
TCATTAATGCAGCTGGCACGACAGGTTTCCCGACTGGAAAGCGGGCAGTGAGCGCAACGCAATTAATGTG
AGTTAGCTCACTCATTAGGCACCCCAGGCTTTACACTTTATGCTTCCGGCTCGTATGTTGTGTGGAATTG
TGAGCGGATAACAATTTCACACAGGAAACAGCTATGACCATGATTACGCCAAGCGCGCAATTAACCCTCA
CTAAAGGGAACAAAAGCTGGAGCTGCAAGCTTAATGTAGTCTTATGCAATACTCTTGTAGTCTTGCAACA
TGGTAACGATGAGTTAGCAACATGCCTTACAAGGAGAGAAAAAGCACCGTGCATGCCGATTGGTGGAAGT
AAGGTGGTACGATCGTGCCTTATTAGGAAGGCAACAGACGGGTCTGACATGGATTGGACGAACCACTGAA
TTGCCGCATTGCAGAGATATTGTATTTAAGTGCCTAGCTCGATACATAAACGGGTCTCTCTGGTTAGACC
AGATCTGAGCCTGGGAGCTCTCTGGCTAACTAGGGAACCCACTGCTTAAGCCTCAATAAAGCTTGCCTTG
AGTGCTTCAAGTAGTGTGTGCCCGTCTGTTGTGTGACTCTGGTAACTAGAGATCCCTCAGACCCTTTTAG
TCAGTGTGGAAAATCTCTAGCAGTGGCGCCCGAACAGGGACTTGAAAGCGAAAGGGAAACCAGAGGAGCT
CTCTCGACGCAGGACTCGGCTTGCTGAAGCGCGCACGGCAAGAGGCGAGGGGCGGCGACTGGTGAGTACG
CCAAAAATTTTGACTAGCGGAGGCTAGAAGGAGAGAGATGGGTGCGAGAGCGTCAGTATTAAGCGGGGGA
GAATTAGATCGCGATGGGAAAAAATTCGGTTAAGGCCAGGGGGAAAGAAAAAATATAAATTAAAACATAT
AGTATGGGCAAGCAGGGAGCTAGAACGATTCGCAGTTAATCCTGGCCTGTTAGAAACATCAGAAGGCTGT
AGACAAATACTGGGACAGCTACAACCATCCCTTCAGACAGGATCAGAAGAACTTAGATCATTATATAATA
CAGTAGCAACCCTCTATTGTGTGCATCAAAGGATAGAGATAAAAGACACCAAGGAAGCTTTAGACAAGAT
AGAGGAAGAGCAAAACAAAAGTAAGACCACCGCACAGCAAGCGGCCGCTGATCTTCAGACCTGGAGGAGG
AGATATGAGGGACAATTGGAGAAGTGAATTATATAAATATAAAGTAGTAAAAATTGAACCATTAGGAGTA
GCACCCACCAAGGCAAAGAGAAGAGTGGTGCAGAGAGAAAAAAGAGCAGTGGGAATAGGAGCTTTGTTCC
TTGGGTTCTTGGGAGCAGCAGGAAGCACTATGGGCGCAGCGTCAATGACGCTGACGGTACAGGCCAGACA
ATTATTGTCTGGTATAGTGCAGCAGCAGAACAATTTGCTGAGGGCTATTGAGGCGCAACAGCATCTGTTG
CAACTCACAGTCTGGGGCATCAAGCAGCTCCAGGCAAGAATCCTGGCTGTGGAAAGATACCTAAAGGATC
AACAGCTCCTGGGGATTTGGGGTTGCTCTGGAAAACTCATTTGCACCACTGCTGTGCCTTGGAATGCTAG
TTGGAGTAATAAATCTCTGGAACAGATTTGGAATCACACGACCTGGATGGAGTGGGACAGAGAAATTAAC
AATTACACAAGCTTAATACACTCCTTAATTGAAGAATCGCAAAACCAGCAAGAAAAGAATGAACAAGAAT
TATTGGAATTAGATAAATGGGCAAGTTTGTGGAATTGGTTTAACATAACAAATTGGCTGTGGTATATAAA
ATTATTCATAATGATAGTAGGAGGCTTGGTAGGTTTAAGAATAGTTTTTGCTGTACTTTCTATAGTGAAT
AGAGTTAGGCAGGGATATTCACCATTATCGTTTCAGACCCACCTCCCAACCCCGAGGGGACCCAGAGAGG
GCCTATTTCCCATGATTCCTTCATATTTGCATATACGATACAAGGCTGTTAGAGAGATAATTAGAATTAA
TTTGACTGTAAACACAAAGATATTAGTACAAAATACGTGACGTAGAAAGTAATAATTTCTTGGGTAGTTT
GCAGTTTTAAAATTATGTTTTAAAATGGACTATCATATGCTTACCGTAACTTGAAAGTATTTCGATTTCT
TGGCTTTATATATCTTGTGGAAAGGACGAAACACCGTGGGTTGGATGATGTCGGGAGTTTTAGAGCTAGA
AATAGCAAGTTAAAATAAGGCTAGTCCGTTATCAACTTGAAAAAGTGGCACCGAGTCGGTGCTTTTTTAA
GCTTGGCGTAACTAGATCTTGAGACAAATGGCAGTATTCATCCACAATTTTAAAAGAAAAGGGGGGATTG
GGGGGTACAGTGCAGGGGAAAGAATAGTAGACATAATAGCAACAGACATACAAACTAAAGAATTACAAAA
ACAAATTACAAAAATTCAAAATTTTCGGGTTTATTACAGGGACAGCAGAGATCCACTTTGGCGCCGGCTC
GAGGGGG
Features (pLannotate 1.2.2; 29 found; start..end, strand, type, name):
     14..80      +  CDS            small t antigen (fragment): SV40 (simian virus 40) small t antigen
    106..317     +  promoter       EF-1α core promoter: core promoter for human elongation factor EF-1α
    318..1256    +  intron         EF-1α intron A: intron upstream of the start codon of human EF-1α
   1278..1877    +  CDS            PuroR (fragment): puromycin N-acetyltransferase; pac from Streptomyces; confers resistance to puromycin
   1893..2481    +  misc_feature   WPRE: woodchuck hepatitis virus posttranscriptional regulatory element
   2532..2551    +  misc_feature   cPPT/CTS (fragment): central polypurine tract and central termination sequence of HIV-1
   2553..2786    +  LTR            3' LTR (ΔU3): self-inactivating 3' long terminal repeat (LTR) from HIV-1
   2864..2985    +  polyA_signal   SV40 poly(A) signal: SV40 polyadenylation signal
   3025..3160    +  rep_origin     SV40 ori: SV40 origin of replication
   3181..3199    -  promoter       T7 promoter: promoter for bacteriophage T7 RNA polymerase
   3207..3362    +  CDS            lacZα (fragment): LacZα fragment of β-galactosidase; lacZ fragment
   3367..3795    +  rep_origin     f1 ori (sequence partly withheld): f1 bacteriophage origin of replication; arrow indicates direction of (+) strand synthesis
   3848..3952    +  promoter       AmpR promoter: bla
   3953..4813    +  CDS            AmpR: β-lactamase; bla; confers resistance to ampicillin, carbenicillin, and related antibiotics
   4984..5572    +  rep_origin     ori: high-copy-number ColE1/pMB1/pBR322/pUC origin of replication
   5755..5847    +  CDS            lacI (fragment): lac repressor; lacI; The lac repressor binds to the lac operator to inhibit transcription in E. coli. This inhibition can be relieved by adding lactose or isopropyl-β-D-thiogalactopyranoside (IPTG).
   5860..5881    +  protein_bind   CAP binding site: CAP binding activates transcription in the presence of cAMP. E. coli catabolite activator protein
   5896..5926    +  promoter       lac promoter: promoter for the E. coli lac operon
   5934..5950    +  protein_bind   lac operator: The lac repressor binds to the lac operator to inhibit transcription in E. coli. This inhibition can be relieved by adding lactose or isopropyl-β-D-thiogalactopyranoside (IPTG). lac repressor encoded by lacI
   5995..6013    +  promoter       T3 promoter: promoter for bacteriophage T3 RNA polymerase
   6041..6267    +  promoter       RSV promoter: Rous sarcoma virus enhancer/promoter
   6268..6448    +  LTR            5' LTR (truncated): truncated 5' long terminal repeat (LTR) from HIV-1
   6495..6620    +  misc_feature   HIV-1 Ψ: packaging signal of human immunodeficiency virus type 1
   6604..6967    +  CDS            HIV-1 gag (fragment): gag protein from human immunodeficiency virus 1; gag
   7113..7346    +  misc_feature   RRE: The Rev response element (RRE) of HIV-1 allows for Rev-dependent mRNA export from the nucleus to the cytoplasm.
   7723..7749    +  CDS            Rev (fragment): human immunodeficiency virus 1 (HIV-1) Rev protein; rev; enhances nuclear export of unspliced and incompletely spliced viral mRNAs
   7753..7993    +  promoter       U6 promoter: RNA polymerase III promoter for human U6 snRNA
   8023..8098    +  misc_RNA       gRNA scaffold: guide RNA scaffold for the Streptococcus pyogenes CRISPR/Cas9 system
   8154..8271    +  misc_feature   cPPT/CTS: central polypurine tract and central termination sequence of HIV-1
