[The description below was written by a language model from this plasmid's Addgene catalogue record and pLannotate feature annotations shown in this document.]
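Description:
KSR1 gRNA (BRDN0001146294) is a third-generation lentiviral CRISPR guide plasmid built on the lentiGuide-Puro backbone and designed to target human KSR1 (also known as KSR or RSU2), using reference transcript NM_014238.1. It is propagated in E. coli as a high-copy plasmid through a ColE1/pUC-type origin with β-lactamase (ampicillin) selection. The backbone also carries an f1 origin, an SV40 origin and poly(A) signal, and remnants of a lac/T7/T3 cloning region.

The lentiviral transfer cassette begins with an RSV promoter fused to a truncated HIV-1 5' LTR, which makes genomic RNA production Tat-independent. This is followed by the Ψ packaging signal with a partial gag sequence, the Rev response element for Rev-dependent nuclear export, and a cPPT/CTS element. It ends in a ΔU3 self-inactivating 3' LTR. Within this unit, a human U6 RNA polymerase III promoter drives the KSR1-specific spacer joined to the Streptococcus pyogenes Cas9 guide RNA scaffold. A separate EF-1α core promoter with its intron A drives puromycin N-acetyltransferase for selection of transduced mammalian cells, and a WPRE downstream enhances transcript expression.

The plasmid does not encode Cas9, so it is meant to be paired with a separate Cas9 vector such as lentiCas9-Blast or used in cells that already express Cas9. It belongs to a human kinome guide set developed alongside work on optimised sgRNA design rules, and it is suited to stable, puromycin-selectable disruption of KSR1 after lentiviral delivery.
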