Addgene plasmid #77859: KSR1 gRNA (BRDN0001146294)
Purpose: 3rd generation lentiviral gRNA plasmid targeting human KSR1
Depositing lab: John Doench & David Root. Depositing organization: Broad Institute. Publication: Optimized sgRNA design to maximize activity and minimize off-target effects of CRISPR-Cas9. Doench JG, Fusi N, Sullender M, Hegde M, Vaimberg EW, Donovan KF, Smith I, Tothova Z, Wilen C, Orchard R, Virgin HW, Listgarten J, Root DE. Nat Biotechnol. 2016 Jan 18. doi: 10.1038/nbt.3437. PubMed 26780180.
Backbone
  Vector backbone: lentiGuide-Puro
  Backbone manufacturer: Zhang Lab (Addgene plasmid # 52963)
  Vector type: Mammalian Expression, Lentiviral, CRISPR
  Selectable markers: Puromycin
Growth in bacteria
  Bacterial resistance: Ampicillin, 100 μg/mL
  Growth temperature: 37°C
  Growth strain: DH5alpha
  Copy number: High Copy
Gene/Insert
  Gene/Insert name: KSR1 (alt names: KSR1; NM_014238.1)
  gRNA/shRNA sequence: TGGGTTGGATGATGTCGGGA
  Species: H. sapiens (human)
  Entrez Gene: KSR1 (a.k.a. KSR, RSU2)
  Promoter: hU6
  Cloning method: Unknown
  Sequencing primers: 5′ U6-F; 3′ pS2-R
Terms and licenses: Academic/Nonprofit Terms; Industry Terms: Not Available to Industry
Depositor comments: The gRNA was designed to target the following Genbank reference sequence(s): NM_014238.1. Note that this plasmid does NOT contain Cas9. It should be used in conjunction with lentiCas9-Blast (Addgene #52962) or otherwise with cell lines already expressing Cas9. Browse the full kinome gRNA library at http://www.addgene.org/pooled-library/broadgpp-human-kinome/ or visit http://www.broadinstitute.org/rnai/public/ for detailed protocols and information.
How to cite: KSR1 gRNA (BRDN0001146294) was a gift from John Doench & David Root (Addgene plasmid # 77859 ; http://n2t.net/addgene:77859 ; RRID:Addgene_77859)
