>Addgene plasmid #77859 | KSR1 gRNA (BRDN0001146294) | depositor partial sequence | sequence record 145319 | Target Sequence
TGGGTTGGATGATGTCGGGA
