>Addgene plasmid #77859 | KSR1 gRNA (BRDN0001146294) | addgene partial sequence | sequence record 188539 | hU6-F
TAGAAAGTAATAATTTCTTGGGTAGTTTGCAGTTTTAAAATTATGTTTTAAAATGGACTATCATATGCTT
ACCGTAACTTGAAAGTATTTCGATTTCTTGGCTTTATATATCTTGTGGAAAGGACGAAACACCGTGGGTT
GGATGATGTCGGGAGTTTTAGAGCTAGAAATAGCAAGTTAAAATAAGGCTAGTCCGTTATCAACTTGAAA
AAGTGGCACCGAGTCGGTGCTTTTTTAAGCTTGGCGTAACTAGATCTTGAGACAAATGGCAGTATTCATC
CACAATTTTAAAAGAAAAGGGGGGATTGGGGGGTACAGTGCAGGGGAAAGAATAGTAGACATAATAGCAA
CAGACATACAAACTAAAGAATTACAAAAACAAATTACAAAAATTCAAAATTTTCGGGTTTATTACAGGGA
CAGCAGAGATCCACTTTGGCGCCGGCTCGAGGGGGCCCGGGTGCAAAGATGGATAAAGTTTTAAACAGAG
AGGAATCTTTGCAGCTAATGGACCTTCTAGGTCTTGAAAGGAGTGGGAATTGGCTCCGGTGCCCGTCAGT
GGGCAGAGCG
